Addgene plasmid #18101: pcDNA3-HE4
Depositing lab: Ronny Drapkin. Depositing organization: Dana-Farber Cancer Institute.
Backbone
  Vector backbone: pcDNA3.1
  Backbone size w/o insert (bp): 5400
  Vector type: Mammalian Expression
  Selectable markers: Neomycin (select with G418)
Growth in bacteria
  Bacterial resistance: Ampicillin, 100 μg/mL
  Growth temperature: 37°C
  Growth strain: DH5alpha
  Copy number: High Copy
Gene/Insert
  Gene/Insert name: Human Epididymis Protein 4 (alt names: HE4; WFDC2)
  Species: H. sapiens (human)
  Insert size (bp): 394
  Entrez Gene: WFDC2 (a.k.a. EDDM4, HE4, WAP5, dJ461P17.6)
  Cloning method: Restriction Enzyme; 5′ cloning site BamHI (unknown if destroyed); 3′ cloning site XhoI (unknown if destroyed)
  Sequencing primers: 5′ n/a
Terms and licenses: Academic/Nonprofit Terms; Industry Terms: Not Available to Industry
How to cite: pcDNA3-HE4 was a gift from Ronny Drapkin (Addgene plasmid # 18101 ; http://n2t.net/addgene:18101 ; RRID:Addgene_18101)
