[The description below was written by a language model from this plasmid's Addgene catalogue record.]
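Description:
pcDNA3-HE4 is a mammalian expression plasmid built on the pcDNA3.1 backbone (about 5.4 kb without insert) that carries the human WFDC2 gene, which encodes Human Epididymis Protein 4 (HE4, also known as WAP5 or EDDM4). The insert is roughly 394 bp and was placed into the vector by restriction cloning between BamHI at the 5′ end and XhoI at the 3′ end; the record does not indicate whether these sites remain intact. The plasmid is maintained in E. coli as a high-copy construct under ampicillin selection, and it carries a neomycin resistance marker so that transfected mammalian cells can be selected with G418, allowing stable lines to be derived as well as transient expression.

The record does not explicitly list the promoter or other regulatory elements. pcDNA3.1-family vectors generally drive the inserted coding sequence from the CMV immediate-early promoter with a downstream polyadenylation signal, and express the neomycin marker from a separate SV40-based cassette, but no feature table is available here to confirm the exact arrangement. No epitope tags, fusion partners or reporters are recorded, so the insert appears to be untagged HE4, although this is not stated outright. HE4 is a small secreted protein of the whey acidic protein (WAP) four-disulfide core domain family. The construct is suited to overexpressing human HE4 in cultured mammalian cells, for example to study its expression, secretion or function, though the record gives no specific intended application.
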