>Addgene plasmid #18101 | pcDNA3-HE4 | addgene partial sequence | sequence record 23971 | CMV-F 5'-CGCAAATGGGCGGTAGGCGTG-3'
TGGAGNNNTAGCAGAGCTCTCTGGCTACTAGAGAACCCACTGCTTACTGGCTTATCGAAATTAATACGAC
TCACTATAGGGAGACCCAAGCTTGGTACCGAGCTCGGATCCATAGCACCATGCCTGCTTGTCGCCTAGGC
CCGCTAGCCGCCGCCCTCCTCCTCAGCCTGCTGCTGTTCGGCTTCACCCTAGTCTCAGGCACAGGAGCAG
AGAAGACTGGCGTGTGCCCCGAGCTCCAGGCTGACCAGAACTGCACGCAAGAGTGCGTCTCGGACAGCGA
ATGCGCCGACAACCTCAAGTGCTGCAGCGCGGGCTGTGCCACCTTCTGCTCTCTGCCCAATGATAAGGAG
GGTTCCTGCCCCCAGGTGAACATTAACTTTCCCCAGCTCGGCCTCTGTCGGGACCAGTGCCAGGTGGACA
GCCAGTGTCCTGGCCAGATGAAATGCTGCCGCAATGGCTGTGGGAAGGTGTCCTGTGTCACTCCCAATTT
CTGACTCGAGCATGCATCTAGAGGGCCCTATTCTATAGTGTCACCTAAATGCTAGAGCTCGCTGATCAGC
CTCGACTGTGCCTTCTAGTTGCCAGCCATCTGTTGTTTGCCCCTCCCCCGTGCCTTCCTTGACCCTGGAA
GGTGCCACTCCCACTGTCCTTTCCTAATAAAATGAGGAAATTGCATCGCATTGTCTGAGTAGGTGTCATT
CTATTCTGGGGGGGGGGTGGGCNAGACACAGGGGAAGATGGNAAAAAATACAGNATGCTGGGANGCGTGG
CTCTATGNTTCTNAGCGAAAAACAGTGGGNTTAGGGTNCCNCCCCTGNANGCCATANCNGNGGGG
